Addgene plasmid #140417: GS1.2/MYB60
Purpose: mApple expression regulated by the A. thaliana UBQ10 promoter, mCitrine expression regulated by the A. thaliana MYB60 promoter. nourseothricin acetyl transferase selectable marker (nat)
Depositing lab: Mathias Pribil. Depositing organization: University of Copenhagen.
Backbone
  Vector backbone: pB2GW7
  Backbone manufacturer: https://gateway.psb.ugent.be
  Backbone size w/o insert (bp): 8179
  Modifications to backbone: BASTA resistance marker (bar) replaced with nourseothricin resistance marker (nat).
  Vector type: Plant Expression, Synthetic Biology
  Selectable markers: Nourseothricin/streptothricin
Growth in bacteria
  Bacterial resistance: Spectinomycin, 50 μg/mL
  Growth temperature: 37°C
  Growth strain: DH5alpha
  Copy number: Low Copy
Gene/Insert 1
  Gene/Insert name: mApple
  Species: Synthetic
  Insert size (bp): 711
  Promoter: A. thaliana UBQ10
  Cloning method: Gibson Cloning
  Sequencing primers: 5′ TAGTTTCTAGTTTGTGCGATCG; 3′ ATATGCTCAACACATGAGCGA
Gene/Insert 2
  Gene/Insert name: mCitrine
  Species: Synthetic
  Insert size (bp): 720
  Promoter: A. thaliana MYB60
  Cloning method: Gibson Cloning
  Sequencing primers: 5′ CTGGTCGAGCTGGACGGCGACG; 3′ CACGAACTCCAGCAGGACCATG
Resource information
  A portion of this plasmid was derived from a plasmid made by: mApple was amplified from mApple-pBAD, a gift from Michael Davidson & Nathan Shaner & Roger Tsien (Addgene plasmid # 54536 ; http://n2t.net/addgene:54536 ; RRID:Addgene_54536). The mCitrine coding sequence was originally obtained from the pET mCitrine LIC cloning vector (a gift from Scott Gradia (Addgene plasmid # 29771)).
Terms and licenses: Academic/Nonprofit Terms; Industry Terms: Not Available to Industry
How to cite: GS1.2/MYB60 was a gift from Mathias Pribil (Addgene plasmid # 140417 ; http://n2t.net/addgene:140417 ; RRID:Addgene_140417)
