[The description below was written by a language model from this plasmid's Addgene catalogue record and pLannotate feature annotations shown in this document.]
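Description:
GS1.2/MYB60 is a plant binary T-DNA vector built on the Gateway-series backbone pB2GW7, intended for plant expression and synthetic biology work. The backbone carries the pVS1 replication and stability functions (RepA, StaA, oriV), which typically support maintenance in Agrobacterium, together with a ColE1/pBR322-type origin and bom site for propagation in E. coli. The plasmid is catalogued as low copy. Bacterial selection is by spectinomycin through the aadA (SmR) gene. The original BASTA resistance gene (bar) of pB2GW7 has been replaced with a nourseothricin acetyltransferase gene (nat), flanked by the NOS promoter and NOS terminator, so transformed plant cells are selected with nourseothricin/streptothricin.

Between the nopaline-type left and right T-DNA border repeats sit three expression units. Next to the left border is the nat marker cassette. It is followed by an mCitrine yellow fluorescent protein coding sequence in the same reverse orientation, ended by a second NOS terminator and, according to the record, driven by the Arabidopsis thaliana MYB60 promoter. An mApple red fluorescent protein coding sequence lies in the forward orientation, driven by the A. thaliana UBQ10 promoter and followed by a CaMV poly(A) signal close to the right border. Neither plant promoter was annotated in the feature table, but unannotated stretches upstream of each reporter are consistent with their presence. Residual attB2 and attL1 fragments remain from the Gateway backbone, while the inserts themselves were assembled by Gibson cloning.

The design pairs a UBQ10-driven red reporter, generally regarded as broadly expressed, with a yellow reporter that reads out MYB60 promoter activity, so the two signals can be compared in the same transformed plant. The record does not describe the specific application further.
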