Features (pLannotate 1.2.2; 22 found; start..end, strand, type, name):
    664..1374    +  CDS            mApple: photostable monomeric derivative of DsRed (Shaner et al., 2008) mammalian codon-optimized
   1380..1400    -  protein_bind   attB2: mutant version of attB; core recombination site for the Gateway® BP reaction BP Clonase™
   1472..1631    +  polyA_signal   CaMV poly(A) signal (fragment): cauliflower mosaic virus polyadenylation signal
   1721..1745    +  misc_feature   RB T-DNA repeat: right border repeat from nopaline C58 T-DNA
   2115..2516    +  CDS            Y4CG_SINFN (fragment): Protein inferred from homology: Swiss-Prot protein existence level 3. From Sinorhizobium fredii (strain NBRC 101917 / NGR234).
   3076..3705    +  CDS            pVS1 StaA: stability protein from the Pseudomonas plasmid pVS1 (Heeb et al., 2000)
   4134..5207    +  CDS            pVS1 RepA: replication protein from the Pseudomonas plasmid pVS1 (Heeb et al., 2000)
   5273..5467    +  rep_origin     pVS1 oriV: origin of replication for the Pseudomonas plasmid pVS1 (Heeb et al., 2000)
   5670..5709    +  CDS            rop (fragment): Rop protein, which maintains plasmids at low copy number; rop
   5811..5951    +  misc_feature   bom: basis of mobility region from pBR322
   6137..6725    -  rep_origin     ori: high-copy-number ColE1/pMB1/pBR322/pUC origin of replication
   6971..7758    -  CDS            SmR (fragment): aminoglycoside adenylyltransferase (Murphy, 1985); aadA; confers resistance to spectinomycin and streptomycin
   7769..7825    -  CDS            GmR (fragment): gentamycin acetyltransferase; aacC1; confers resistance to gentamycin
   8001..8024    -  promoter       Pc promoter (fragment): intI1 (promoter lies within the coding sequence); class 1 integron promoter
   8283..8307    +  misc_feature   LB T-DNA repeat: left border repeat from nopaline C58 T-DNA
   8400..8652    -  terminator     NOS terminator: nopaline synthase terminator and poly(A) signal
   8677..9241    -  CDS            NrsR (fragment): nourseothricin acetyltransferase; Streptomyces noursei nat1; confers resistance to nourseothricin
   9289..9468    -  promoter       NOS promoter: nopaline synthase promoter
   9578..9830    -  terminator     NOS terminator: nopaline synthase terminator and poly(A) signal
   9836..9857    +  protein_bind   attB2 (fragment): mutant version of attB; recombination site for the Gateway® BP reaction BP Clonase™
   9875..10591   -  CDS            mCitrine: mCitrine is a basic (constitutively fluorescent) yellow fluorescent protein published in 2001, derived from Aequorea victoria.
  11225..11282   -  protein_bind   attL1 (fragment): mutant version of attL; recombination site for the Gateway® LR reaction LR Clonase™
>Addgene plasmid #140417 | GS1.2/MYB60 | addgene full sequence | sequence record 297080 | Addgene NGS Result
TCGACGAGTCAGTAATAAACGGCGTCAAAGTGGTTGCAGCCGGCACACACGAGTCGTGTTTATCAACTCA
AAGCACAAATACTTTTCCTCAACCTAAAAATAAGGCAATTAGCCAAAAACAACTTTGCGTGTAAACAACG
CTCAATACACGTGTCATTTTATTATTAGCTATTGCTTCACCGCCTTAGCTTTCTCGTGACCTAGTCGTCC
TCGTCTTTTCTTCTTCTTCTTCTATAAAACAATACCCAAAGAGCTCTTCTTCTTCACAATTCAGATTTCA
ATTTCTCAAAATCTTAAAAACTTTCTCTCAATTCTCTCTACCGTGATCAAGGTAAATTTCTGTGTTCCTT
ATTCTCTCAAAATCTTCGATTTTGTTTTCGTTCGATCCCAATTTCGTATATGTTCTTTGGTTTAGATTCT
GTTAATCTTAGATCGAAGACGATTTTCTGGGTTTGATCGTTAGATATCATCTTAATTCTCGATTAGGGTT
TCATAGATATCATCCGATTTGTTCAAATAATTTGAGTTTTGTCGAATAATTACTCTTCGATTTGTGATTT
CTATCTAGATCTGGTGTTAGTTTCTAGTTTGTGCGATCGAATTTGTCGATTAATCTGAGTTTTTCTGATT
AACAGGCGGCCGCACTAGTGATATCACAAGTTTATGGTGAGCAAGGGCGAGGAGAATAACATGGCCATCA
TCAAGGAGTTCATGCGCTTCAAGGTGCACATGGAGGGCTCCGTGAACGGCCACGAGTTCGAGATCGAGGG
CGAGGGCGAGGGCCGCCCCTACGAGGCCTTTCAGACCGCTAAGCTGAAGGTGACCAAGGGTGGCCCCCTG
CCCTTCGCCTGGGACATCCTGTCCCCTCAGTTCATGTACGGCTCCAAGGTCTACATTAAGCACCCAGCCG
ACATCCCCGACTACTTCAAGCTGTCCTTCCCCGAGGGCTTCAGGTGGGAGCGCGTGATGAACTTCGAGGA
CGGCGGCATTATTCACGTTAACCAGGACTCCTCCCTGCAGGACGGCGTGTTCATCTACAAGGTGAAGCTG
CGCGGCACCAACTTCCCCTCCGACGGCCCCGTAATGCAGAAGAAGACCATGGGCTGGGAGGCCTCCGAGG
AGCGGATGTACCCCGAGGACGGCGCCCTGAAGAGCGAGATCAAGAAGAGGCTGAAGCTGAAGGACGGCGG
CCACTACGCCGCCGAGGTCAAGACCACCTACAAGGCCAAGAAGCCCGTGCAGCTGCCCGGCGCCTACATC
GTCGACATCAAGTTGGACATCGTGTCCCACAACGAGGACTACACCATCGTGGAACAGTACGAACGCGCCG
AGGGCCGCCACTCCACCGGCGGCATGGACGAGCTGTACAAGTAATCGTTCAGCTTTCTTGTACAAAGTGG
TGATATCCCGCGGCCATGCTAGAGTCCGCAAAAATCACCAGTCTCTCTCTACAAATCTATCTCTCTCTAT
TTTTCTCCAGAATAATGTGTGAGTAGTTCCCAGATAAGGGAATTAGGGTTCTTATAGGGTTTCGCTCATG
TGTTGAGCATATAAGAAACCCTTAGTATGTATTTGTATTTGTAAAATACTTCTATCAATAAAATTTCTAA
TTCCTAAAACCAAAATCCAGTGACCTGCAGGCATGCGACGTCGGGCCCAAGCTTAGCTTGAGCTTGGATC
AGATTGTCGTTTCCCGCCTTCAGTTTAAACTATCAGTGTTTGACAGGATATATTGGCGGGTAAACCTAAG
AGAAAAGAGCGTTTATTAGAATAATCGGATATTTAAAAGGGCGTGAAAAGGTTTATCCGTTCGTCCATTT
GTATGTGCATGCCAACCACAGGGTTCCCCTCGGGATCAAAGTACTTTAAAGTACTTTAAAGTACTTTAAA
GTACTTTGATCCAACCCCTCCGCTGCTATAGTGCAGTCGGCTTCTGACGTTCAGTGCAGCCGTCTTCTGA
AAACGACATGTCGCACAAGTCCTAAGTTACGCGACAGGCTGCCGCCCTGCCCTTTTCCTGGCGTTTTCTT
GTCGCGTGTTTTAGTCGCATAAAGTAGAATACTTGCGACTAGAACCGGAGACATTACGCCATGAACAAGA
GCGCCGCCGCTGGCCTGCTGGGCTATGCCCGCGTCAGCACCGACGACCAGGACTTGACCAACCAACGGGC
CGAACTGCACGCGGCCGGCTGCACCAAGCTGTTTTCCGAGAAGATCACCGGCACCAGGCGCGACCGCCCG
GAGCTGGCCAGGATGCTTGACCACCTACGCCCTGGCGACGTTGTGACAGTGACCAGGCTAGACCGCCTGG
CCCGCAGCACCCGCGACCTACTGGACATTGCCGAGCGCATCCAGGAGGCCGGCGCGGGCCTGCGTAGCCT
GGCAGAGCCGTGGGCCGACACCACCACGCCGGCCGGCCGCATGGTGTTGACCGTGTTCGCCGGCATTGCC
GAGTTCGAGCGTTCCCTAATCATCGACCGCACCCGGAGCGGGCGCGAGGCCGCCAAGGCCCGAGGCGTGA
AGTTTGGCCCCCGCCCTACCCTCACCCCGGCACAGATCGCGCACGCCCGCGAGCTGATCGACCAGGAAGG
CCGCACCGTGAAAGAGGCGGCTGCACTGCTTGGCGTGCATCGCTCGACCCTGTACCGCGCACTTGAGCGC
AGCGAGGAAGTGACGCCCACCGAGGCCAGGCGGCGCGGTGCCTTCCGTGAGGACGCATTGACCGAGGCCG
ACGCCCTGGCGGCCGCCGAGAATGAACGCCAAGAGGAACAAGCATGAAACCGCACCAGGACGGCCAGGAC
GAACCGTTTTTCATTACCGAAGAGATCGAGGCGGAGATGATCGCGGCCGGGTACGTGTTCGAGCCGCCCG
CGCACGTCTCAACCGTGCGGCTGCATGAAATCCTGGCCGGTTTGTCTGATGCCAAGCTGGCGGCCTGGCC
GGCCAGCTTGGCCGCTGAAGAAACCGAGCGCCGCCGTCTAAAAAGGTGATGTGTATTTGAGTAAAACAGC
TTGCGTCATGCGGTCGCTGCGTATATGATGCGATGAGTAAATAAACAAATACGCAAGGGGAACGCATGAA
GGTTATCGCTGTACTTAACCAGAAAGGCGGGTCAGGCAAGACGACCATCGCAACCCATCTAGCCCGCGCC
CTGCAACTCGCCGGGGCCGATGTTCTGTTAGTCGATTCCGATCCCCAGGGCAGTGCCCGCGATTGGGCGG
CCGTGCGGGAAGATCAACCGCTAACCGTTGTCGGCATCGACCGCCCGACGATTGACCGCGACGTGAAGGC
CATCGGCCGGCGCGACTTCGTAGTGATCGACGGAGCGCCCCAGGCGGCGGACTTGGCTGTGTCCGCGATC
AAGGCAGCCGACTTCGTGCTGATTCCGGTGCAGCCAAGCCCTTACGACATATGGGCCACCGCCGACCTGG
TGGAGCTGGTTAAGCAGCGCATTGAGGTCACGGATGGAAGGCTACAAGCGGCCTTTGTCGTGTCGCGGGC
GATCAAAGGCACGCGCATCGGCGGTGAGGTTGCCGAGGCGCTGGCCGGGTACGAGCTGCCCATTCTTGAG
TCCCGTATCACGCAGCGCGTGAGCTACCCAGGCACTGCCGCCGCCGGCACAACCGTTCTTGAATCAGAAC
CCGAGGGCGACGCTGCCCGCGAGGTCCAGGCGCTGGCCGCTGAAATTAAATCAAAACTCATTTGAGTTAA
TGAGGTAAAGAGAAAATGAGCAAAAGCACAAACACGCTAAGTGCCGGCCGTCCGAGCGCACGCAGCAGCA
AGGCTGCAACGTTGGCCAGCCTGGCAGACACGCCAGCCATGAAGCGGGTCAACTTTCAGTTGCCGGCGGA
GGATCACACCAAGCTGAAGATGTACGCGGTACGCCAAGGCAAGACCATTACCGAGCTGCTATCTGAATAC
ATCGCGCAGCTACCAGAGTAAATGAGCAAATGAATAAATGAGTAGATGAATTTTAGCGGCTAAAGGAGGC
GGCATGGAAAATCAAGAACAACCAGGCACCGACGCCGTGGAATGCCCCATGTGTGGAGGAACGGGCGGTT
GGCCAGGCGTAAGCGGCTGGGTTGTCTGCCGGCCCTGCAATGGCACTGGAACCCCCAAGCCCGAGGAATC
GGCGTGAGCGGTCGCAAACCATCCGGCCCGGTACAAATCGGCGCGGCGCTGGGTGATGACCTGGTGGAGA
AGTTGAAGGCCGCGCAGGCCGCCCAGCGGCAACGCATCGAGGCAGAAGCACGCCCCGGTGAATCGTGGCA
AGCGGCCGCTGATCGAATCCGCAAAGAATCCCGGCAACCGCCGGCAGCCGGTGCGCCGTCGATTAGGAAG
CCGCCCAAGGGCGACGAGCAACCAGATTTTTTCGTTCCGATGCTCTATGACGTGGGCACCCGCGATAGTC
GCAGCATCATGGACGTGGCCGTTTTCCGTCTGTCGAAGCGTGACCGACGAGCTGGCGAGGTGATCCGCTA
CGAGCTTCCAGACGGGCACGTAGAGGTTTCCGCAGGGCCGGCCGGCATGGCCAGTGTGTGGGATTACGAC
CTGGTACTGATGGCGGTTTCCCATCTAACCGAATCCATGAACCGATACCGGGAAGGGAAGGGAGACAAGC
CCGGCCGCGTGTTCCGTCCACACGTTGCGGACGTACTCAAGTTCTGCCGGCGAGCCGATGGCGGAAAGCA
GAAAGACGACCTGGTAGAAACCTGCATTCGGTTAAACACCACGCACGTTGCCATGCAGCGTACGAAGAAG
GCCAAGAACGGCCGCCTGGTGACGGTATCCGAGGGTGAAGCCTTGATTAGCCGCTACAAGATCGTAAAGA
GCGAAACCGGGCGGCCGGAGTACATCGAGATCGAGCTAGCTGATTGGATGTACCGCGAGATCACAGAAGG
CAAGAACCCGGACGTGCTGACGGTTCACCCCGATTACTTTTTGATCGATCCCGGCATCGGCCGTTTTCTC
TACCGCCTGGCACGCCGCGCCGCAGGCAAGGCAGAAGCCAGATGGTTGTTCAAGACGATCTACGAACGCA
GTGGCAGCGCCGGAGAGTTCAAGAAGTTCTGTTTCACCGTGCGCAAGCTGATCGGGTCAAATGACCTGCC
GGAGTACGATTTGAAGGAGGAGGCGGGGCAGGCTGGCCCGATCCTAGTCATGCGCTACCGCAACCTGATC
GAGGGCGAAGCATCCGCCGGTTCCTAATGTACGGAGCAGATGCTAGGGCAAATTGCCCTAGCAGGGGAAA
AAGGTCGAAAAGGTCTCTTTCCTGTGGATAGCACGTACATTGGGAACCCAAAGCCGTACATTGGGAACCG
GAACCCGTACATTGGGAACCCAAAGCCGTACATTGGGAACCGGTCACACATGTAAGTGACTGATATAAAA
GAGAAAAAAGGCGATTTTTCCGCCTAAAACTCTTTAAAACTTATTAAAACTCTTAAAACCCGCCTGGCCT
GTGCATAACTGTCTGGCCAGCGCACAGCCGAAGAGCTGCAAAAAGCGCCTACCCTTCGGTCGCTGCGCTC
CCTACGCCCCGCCGCTTCGCGTCGGCCTATCGCGGCCGCTGGCCGCTCAAAAATGGCTGGCCTACGGCCA
GGCAATCTACCAGGGCGCGGACAAGCCGCGCCGTCGCCACTCGACCGCCGGCGCCCACATCAAGGCACCC
TGCCTCGCGCGTTTCGGTGATGACGGTGAAAACCTCTGACACATGCAGCTCCCGGAGACGGTCACAGCTT
GTCTGTAAGCGGATGCCGGGAGCAGACAAGCCCGTCAGGGCGCGTCAGCGGGTGTTGGCGGGTGTCGGGG
CGCAGCCATGACCCAGTCACGTAGCGATAGCGGAGTGTATACTGGCTTAACTATGCGGCATCAGAGCAGA
TTGTACTGAGAGTGCACCATATGCGGTGTGAAATACCGCACAGATGCGTAAGGAGAAAATACCGCATCAG
GCGCTCTTCCGCTTCCTCGCTCACTGACTCGCTGCGCTCGGTCGTTCGGCTGCGGCGAGCGGTATCAGCT
CACTCAAAGGCGGTAATACGGTTATCCACAGAATCAGGGGATAACGCAGGAAAGAACATGTGAGCAAAAG
GCCAGCAAAAGGCCAGGAACCGTAAAAAGGCCGCGTTGCTGGCGTTTTTCCATAGGCTCCGCCCCCCTGA
CGAGCATCACAAAAATCGACGCTCAAGTCAGAGGTGGCGAAACCCGACAGGACTATAAAGATACCAGGCG
TTTCCCCCTGGAAGCTCCCTCGTGCGCTCTCCTGTTCCGACCCTGCCGCTTACCGGATACCTGTCCGCCT
TTCTCCCTTCGGGAAGCGTGGCGCTTTCTCATAGCTCACGCTGTAGGTATCTCAGTTCGGTGTAGGTCGT
TCGCTCCAAGCTGGGCTGTGTGCACGAACCCCCCGTTCAGCCCGACCGCTGCGCCTTATCCGGTAACTAT
CGTCTTGAGTCCAACCCGGTAAGACACGACTTATCGCCACTGGCAGCAGCCACTGGTAACAGGATTAGCA
GAGCGAGGTATGTAGGCGGTGCTACAGAGTTCTTGAAGTGGTGGCCTAACTACGGCTACACTAGAAGGAC
AGTATTTGGTATCTGCGCTCTGCTGAAGCCAGTTACCTTCGGAAAAAGAGTTGGTAGCTCTTGATCCGGC
AAACAAACCACCGCTGGTAGCGGTGGTTTTTTTGTTTGCAAGCAGCAGATTACGCGCAGAAAAAAAGGAT
CTCAAGAAGATCCTTTGATCTTTTCTACGGGGTCTGACGCTCAGTGGAACGAAAACTCACGTTAAGGGAT
TTTGGTCATGCATGATATATCTCCCAATTTGTGTAGGGCTTATTATGCACGCTTAAAAATAATAAAAGCA
GACTTGACCTGATAGTTTGGCTGTGAGCAATTATGTGCTTAGTGCATCTAACGCTTGAGTTAAGCCGCGC
CGCGAAGCGGCGTCGGCTTGAACGAATTTCTAGCTAGACATTATTTGCCGACTACCTTGGTGATCTCGCC
TTTCACGTAGTGGACAAATTCTTCCAACTGATCTGCGCGCGAGGCCAAGCGATCTTCTTCTTGTCCAAGA
TAAGCCTGTCTAGCTTCAAGTATGACGGGCTGATACTGGGCCGGCAGGCGCTCCATTGCCCAGTCGGCAG
CGACATCCTTCGGCGCGATTTTGCCGGTTACTGCGCTGTACCAAATGCGGGACAACGTAAGCACTACATT
TCGCTCATCGCCAGCCCAGTCGGGCGGCGAGTTCCATAGCGTTAAGGTTTCATTTAGCGCCTCAAATAGA
TCCTGTTCAGGAACCGGATCAAAGAGTTCCTCCGCCGCTGGACCTACCAAGGCAACGCTATGTTCTCTTG
CTTTTGTCAGCAAGATAGCCAGATCAATGTCGATCGTGGCTGGCTCGAAGATACCTGCAAGAATGTCATT
GCGCTGCCATTCTCCAAATTGCAGTTCGCGCTTAGCTGGATAACGCCACGGAATGATGTCGTCGTGCACA
ACAATGGTGACTTCTACAGCGCGGAGAATCTCGCTCTCTCCAGGGGAAGCCGAAGTTTCCAAAAGGTCGT
TGATCAAAGCTCGCCGCGTTGTTTCATCAAGCCTTACGGTCACCGTAACCAGCAAATCAATATCACTGTG
TGGCTTCAGGCCGCCATCCACTGCGGAGCCGTACAAATGTACGGCCAGCAACGTCGGTTCGAGATGGCGC
TCGATGACGCCAACTACCTCTGATAGTTGAGTCGATACTTCGGCGATCACCGCTTCCCCCATGATGTTTA
ACTTTGTTTTAGGGCGACTGCCCTGCTGCGTAACATCGTTGCTGCTCCATAACATCAAACATCGACCCAC
GGCGTAACGCGCTTGCTGCTTGGATGCCCGAGGCATAGACTGTACCCCAAAAAAACAGTCATAACAAGCC
ATGAAAACCGCCACTGCGCCGTTACCACCGCTGCGTTCGGTCAAGGTTCTGGACCAGTTGCGTGAGCGCA
TACGCTACTTGCATTACAGCTTACGAACCGAACAGGCTTATGTCCACTGGGTTCGTGCCCGAATTGATCA
CAGGCAGCAACGCTCTGTCATCGTTACAATCAACATGCTACCCTCCGCGAGATCATCCGTGTTTCAAACC
CGGCAGCTTAGTTGCCGTTCTTCCGAATAGCATCGGTAACATGAGCAAAGTCTGCCGCCTTACAACGGCT
CTCCCGCTGACGCCGTCCCGGACTGATGGGCTGCCTGTATCGAGTGGTGATTTTGTGCCGAGCTGCCGGT
CGGGGAGCTGTTGGCTGGCTGGTGGCAGGATATATTGTGGTGTAAACAAATTGACGCTTAGACAACTTAA
TAACACATTGCGGACGTTTTTAATGTACTGAATTAACGCCGAATTGAATTATCAGCTTGCATGCCGGTCG
ATCTAGTAACATAGATGACACCGCGCGCGATAATTTATCCTAGTTTGCGCGCTATATTTTGTTTTCTATC
GCGTATTAAATGTATAATTGCGGGACTCTAATCATAAAAACCCATCTCATAAATAACGTCATGCATTACA
TGTTAATTATTACATGCTTAACGTAATTCAACAGAAATTATATGATAATCATCGCAAGACCGGCAACAGG
ATTCAATCTTAAGAAACTTTATTGCCAAATGTTTGAACGATCTGCTTGACTCTAGGGGTCATCATTAGGG
GCAGGGCATGCTCATGTAGAGCGCCTGCTCGCCGTCCGAGGCGGTGCCGTCGTACAGGGCGGTGTCCAGG
CCGCAGAGGGTGAACCCCATCCGCCGGTACGCGTGGATCGCCGGTGCGTTGACGTTGGTGACCTCCAGCC
AGAGGTGCCCGGCACCCCGCTCGCGGGCGAACTCCGTCGCGAGCCCCATCAACGCGCGCCCGACCCCGTG
CCCCCGGTGCTCCGGGGCGACCTCGATGTCCTCGACGGTCAGCCGGCGGTTCCAGCCGGAGTACGAGACG
ACCACGAAGCCCGCCAGGTCGCCGTCGTCCCCGTACGCGACGAACGTCCGAGAGTCCGGGTCGCCGTCCT
CCCCGTCGTCCGATTCGTCGTCCGATTCGTCGTCGGGGAACACCTTGGTCAGGGGCGGGTCCACCGGCAC
CTCCCGCAGGGTGAAGCCGTCCCCGGTGGCGGTGACGCGGAAGACGGTGTCGGTGGTGAAGGACCCATCC
AGTGCCTCGATGGCCTCGGCGTCCCCCGGGACACTGGTGCGGTACCGGTAAGCCGTGTCGTCAAGAGTGG
TACCCATGGTAGATCCCCTCGATCGAGTTGAGAGTGAATATGAGACTCTAATTGGATACCGAGGGGAATT
TATGGAACGTCAGTGGAGCATTTTTGACAAGAAATATTTGCTAGCTGATAGTGACCTTAGGCGACTTTTG
AACGCGCAATAATGGTTTCTGACGTATGTGCTTAGCTCATTAAACTCCAGAAACCCGCGGCTCAGTGGCT
CCTTCAACGTTGCGGTTCTGTCAGTTCCAAACGTAAAACGGCTTGTCCCGCGTCATCGGCGGGGGTCATA
ACGTGACTCCCTTAATTCTCCGCTCATGATCGATAATTCGAGCTCTCCCATATGGTCGATCTAGTAACAT
AGATGACACCGCGCGCGATAATTTATCCTAGTTTGCGCGCTATATTTTGTTTTCTATCGCGTATTAAATG
TATAATTGCGGGACTCTAATCATAAAAACCCATCTCATAAATAACGTCATGCATTACATGTTAATTATTA
CATGCTTAACGTAATTCAACAGAAATTATATGATAATCATCGCAAGACCGGCAACAGGATTCAATCTTAA
GAAACTTTATTGCCAAATGTTTGAACGATCTGCCAACTTTGTACAAGAAAGCTGGGTCGGCGCGCCCACC
CTTACTTGTACAGCTCGTCCATGCCGAGAGTGATCCCGGCGGCGGTCACGAACTCCAGCAGGACCATGTG
ATCGCGCTTCTCGTTGGGGTCTTTGCTCAGCTTGGACTGGTAGCTCAGGTAGTGGTTGTCGGGCAGCAGC
ACGGGGCCGTCGCCGATGGGGGTGTTCTGCTGGTAGTGGTCGGCGAGCTGCACGCTGCCGTCCTCGATGT
TGTGGCGGATCTTGAAGTTCACCTTGATGCCGTTCTTCTGCTTGTCGGCCATGATATAGACGTTGTGGCT
GTTGTAGTTGTACTCCAGCTTGTGCCCCAGGATGTTGCCGTCCTCCTTGAAGTCGATGCCCTTCAGCTCG
ATGCGGTTCACCAGGGTGTCGCCCTCGAACTTCACCTCGGCGCGGGTCTTGTAGTTGCCGTCGTCCTTGA
AGAAGATGGTGCGCTCCTGGACGTAGCCTTCGGGCATGGCGGACTTGAAGAAGTCGTGCTGCTTCATGTG
GTCGGGGTAGCGGGCGAAGCACATCAGGCCGTAGCCGAAGGTGGTCACGAGGGTGGGCCAGGGCACGGGC
AGCTTGCCGGTGGTGCAGATGAACTTCAGGGTCAGCTTGCCGTAGGTGGCATCGCCCTCGCCCTCGCCGG
ACACGCTGAACTTGTGGCCGTTTACGTCGCCGTCCAGCTCGACCAGGATGGGCACCACCCCGGTGAACAG
CTCCTCGCCCTTGCTCACCATCTTTCTCTCTCTCTCTTCCTCTAGATCTCTCTGAGTCTTATGCTCTCTT
TATAGATGTGAGAATATGTATGTATATGAGTTAAATGCAACATGTATGTACATATATGTGAAATTAATGG
GTGACTTAAAGAAGAGGGAAGAACTTTTAAATCTGCTTTTTCTTGACAACCTCTTTTGGATCTGCCAAGC
TCACGAGTCACTCTGCCTTTTCCATTAACTATTTTGCGTAGTCAATTAACGAAGATATGTTGATCTCCAC
ACGAATATGTATATCTCCCTTAAGAAAACGTTACTGGATTATTTATTTAGTGAACGATCCATCAAATGTT
TTTTCAATCGAAATATTTCCATAAAAGGAGCTCGTTAACATATTGTAGATGAATACATAGTGTATCGATT
ACAATATTTTGCTTAATTTGGAACATTCGTTGGTAATTACTTATAAATATAGTGATAATCAACTCATAAA
TGGAAGAAGAGTCACAAGCTATGTTACTTACATTTTTGTGATAATAGTTGTAATTGTGGTAAGAAAATAA
ATAAAGATAAAGTGTGGGAAGAAACACAATTATTTCATTGAATTTCTCCATGATTAAAGGGAATCATTCA
CTGCAACTTGGGGGGCGGCCGCGGAGCCTGCTTTTTTGTACAAAGTTGGCATTATAAAAAAGCATTGCTC
ATCAATTTGTTGG
